Addgene plasmid #54552: mRuby-C1
Purpose: (Empty Backbone) Localization: C1 Cloning Vector, Excitation: 558, Emission: 605
Depositing lab: Michael Davidson. Depositing organization: Florida State University, Tallahassee.
Backbone
  Vector backbone: mRuby-C1
  Backbone size (bp): 4750
  Vector type: Mammalian Expression
  Selectable markers: Neomycin (select with G418)
  Tag / fusion protein: mRuby (N terminal on backbone)
Growth in bacteria
  Bacterial resistance: Kanamycin, 50 μg/mL
  Growth temperature: 37°C
  Growth strain: DH5alpha
  Copy number: High Copy
Gene/Insert
  Gene/Insert name: None
  Tag / fusion protein: mRuby (N terminal on backbone)
Terms and licenses: Academic/Nonprofit Terms; Industry Terms
Depositor comments: . Excitation = 558; Emission = 605
How to cite: mRuby-C1 was a gift from Michael Davidson (Addgene plasmid # 54552 ; http://n2t.net/addgene:54552 ; RRID:Addgene_54552)
