[The description below was written by a language model from this plasmid's Addgene catalogue record.]
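Description:
mRuby-C1 is an empty mammalian expression backbone of about 4.75 kb designed for building fluorescent fusion proteins. It carries the coding sequence for mRuby, a monomeric red fluorescent protein with recorded excitation and emission maxima of 558 nm and 605 nm. In the "C1" arrangement, the fluorescent protein sits upstream of the cloning site, so a gene of interest inserted in frame is expressed with mRuby fused to its N terminus. No insert is present in the deposited plasmid; as supplied, it would be expected to express the fluorescent protein alone, which makes it useful as an untargeted control alongside fusions derived from it.

The plasmid is propagated in standard E. coli cloning strains as a high-copy plasmid under kanamycin selection. In mammalian cells, a neomycin resistance marker allows G418 selection of stable transfectants. The pairing of bacterial kanamycin resistance with G418 selection is typical of vectors in which a single aminoglycoside phosphotransferase gene serves both hosts, though the record does not describe the marker's arrangement. No feature table is provided, so the promoter driving mRuby, the polyadenylation signal, the origin of replication and the composition of the multiple cloning site are not stated. Typical uses are tagging a protein of interest for live-cell or fixed-cell fluorescence microscopy, examining its subcellular localization, and combining it with green or other spectrally distinct reporters in multicolour imaging.
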