>Addgene plasmid #54552 | mRuby-C1 | depositor partial sequence | sequence record 84949 | insert sequence
ATTTCCAAGTCTCCACCCCATTGACGTCAATGGGAGTTTGTTTTGGCACCAAAATCAACGGGACTTTCCA
AAATGTCGTAACAACTCCGCCCCATTGACGCAAATGGGCGGTAGGCGTGTACGGTGGGAGGTCTATATAA
GCAGAGCTGGTTTAGTGAACCGTCAGATCCGCTAGCGCTACCGGTCGCCACCATGAACAGCCTGATCAAA
GAAAACATGCGGATGAAGGTGGTGCTGGAAGGCAGCGTGAACGGCCACCAGTTCAAGTGCACCGGCGAGG
GCGAGGGCAACCCCTACATGGGCACCCAGACCATGCGGATCAAAGTGATCGAGGGCGGACCTCTGCCCTT
CGCCTTCGACATCCTGGCCACATCCTTCATGTACGGCAGCCGGACCTTCATCAAGTACCCCAAGGGCATC
CCCGATTTCTTCAAGCAGAGCTTCCCCGAGGGCTTCACCTGGGAGAGAGTGACCAGATACGAGGACGGCG
GCGTGATCACCGTGATGCAGGACACCAGCCTGGAAGATGGCTGCCTGGTGTACCATGCCCAGGTCAGGGG
CGTGAATTTTCCCAGCAACGGCGCCGTGATGCAGAAGAAAACCAAGGGCTGGGAGCCCAACACCGAGATG
ATGTACCCCGCTGACGGCGGACTGAGAGGCTACACCCACATGGCCCTGAAGGTGGACGGCGGAGGGCACC
TGAGCTGCAGCTTCGTGACCACCTACCGATCCAAGAAAACCGTGGGCAACATCAAGATGCCCGGCATCCA
CGCCGTGGACCACCGGCTGGAAAGGCTGGAAGAGTCCGACAACGAGATGTTCGTGGTGCAGCGGGAGCAC
GCCGTGGCCAAGTTCGCCGGCCTGGGCGGAGGGTCCGGACTCAGATCTCGAGCTCAAGCTTCGAATTCTG
CAGTCGACGGTACCGCGGGCCCGGGATCCACCGGATCTAGATAACTGATCATAATCAGCCATACCACATT
TGTAGAGGTTTTACTTGCTTTAAAAAACCTCCCACACCTCCCCCTGAACCTGAAACATAAAATGAATGCA
ATTGTTGTTGTTAACTTGTTTATTGCAGCTTATAATGGTTACAAATAAAGCAATAGCATCACAAATTTCA
CAAATAAAGCATTTTT
