>Addgene plasmid #54552 | mRuby-C1 | addgene partial sequence | sequence record 90483 | CMV-F 5'-CGCAAATGGGCGGTAGGCGTG-3'
GTGAACCGTCAGATCCGCTAGCGCTACCGGTCGCCACCATGAACAGCCTGATCAAAGAAAACATGCGGAT
GAAGGTGGTGCTGGAAGGCAGCGTGAACGGCCACCAGTTCAAGTGCACCGGCGAGGGCGAGGGCAACCCC
TACATGGGCACCCAGACCATGCGGATCAAAGTGATCGAGGGCGGACCTCTGCCCTTCGCCTTCGACATCC
TGGCCACATCCTTCATGTACGGCAGCCGGACCTTCATCAAGTACCCCAAGGGCATCCCCGATTTCTTCAA
GCAGAGCTTCCCCGAGGGCTTCACCTGGGAGAGAGTGACCAGATACGAGGACGGCGGCGTGATCACCGTG
ATGCAGGACACCAGCCTGGAAGATGGCTGCCTGGTGTACCATGCCCAGGTCAGGGGCGTGAATTTTCCCA
GCAACGGCGCCGTGATGCAGAAGAAAACCAAGGGCTGGGAGCCCAACACCGAGATGATGTACCCCGCTGA
CGGCGGACTGAGAGGCTACACCCACATGGCCCTGAAGGTGGACGGCGGAGGGCACCTGAGCTGCAGCTTC
GTGACCACCTACCGATCCAAGAAAACCGTGGGCAACATCAAGATGCCCGGCATCCACGCCGTGGACCACC
GGCTGGAAAGGCTGGAAGAGTCCGACAACGA
